>Addgene plasmid #174781 | pZA68 | addgene full sequence | sequence record 345897 | Addgene NGS Result
GGGACACGAAGTGGTTTAAACTATCAGTGTTTGACAGGATATATTGGCGGGTAAACCTAAGAGAAAAGAG
CGTTTATTAGAATAATCGGATATTTAAAAGGGCGTGAAAAGGTTTATCCGTTCGTCCATTTGTATGTGCC
AACCACAGGAACCGTAAAAAGGCCGCGTTGCTGGCGTTTTTCCATAGGCTCCGCCCCCCTGACGAGCATC
ACAAAAATCGACGCTCAAGTCAGAGGTGGCGAAACCCGACAGGACTATAAAGATACCAGGCGTTTCCCCC
TGGAAGCTCCCTCGTGCGCTCTCCTGTTCCGACCCTGCCGCTTACCGGATACCTGTCCGCCTTTCTCCCT
TCGGGAAGCGTGGCGCTTTCTCATAGCTCACGCTGTAGGTATCTCAGTTCGGTGTAGGTCGTTCGCTCCA
AGCTGGGCTGTGTGCACGAACCCCCCGTTCAGCCCGACCGCTGCGCCTTATCCGGTAACTATCGTCTTGA
GTCCAACCCGGTAAGACACGACTTATCGCCACTGGCAGCAGCCACTGGTAACAGGATTAGCAGAGCGAGG
TATGTAGGCGGTGCTACAGAGTTCTTGAAGTGGTGGCCTAACTACGGCTACACTAGAAGGACAGTATTTG
GTATCTGCGCTCTGCTGAAGCCAGTTACCTTCGGAAAAAGAGTTGGTAGCTCTTGATCCGGCAAACAAAC
CACCGCTGGTAGCGGTGGTTTTTTTGTTTGCAAGCAGCAGATTACGCGCAGAAAAAAAGGATCTCAAGAA
GATCCTTTGATCTTTTCTACGGGGTCTGACGCTCAGTGGAACGAAAACTCACGTTAAGGGATTTTGGTCA
TGAGATTATCAAAAAGGATCTTCACCTAGATCCTTTTAAATTAAAAATGAAGTTTTAAATCAATCTAAAG
TATATATGAGTAAACTTGGTCTGACAGCTAAAACAATTCATCCAGTAAAATATAATATTTTATTTTCTCC
CAATCAGGCTTGATCCCCAGTAAGTCAAAAAATAGCTCGACATACTGTTCTTCCCCGATATCCTCCCTGA
TCGACCGGACGCAGAAGGCAATGTCATACCACTTGTCCGCCCTGCCGCTTCTCCCAAGATCAATAAAGCC
ACTTACTTTGCCATCTTTCACAAAGATGTTGCTGTCTCCCAGGTCGCCGTGGGAAAAGACAAGTTCCTCT
TCGGGCTTTTCCGTCTTTAAAAAATCATACAGCTCGCGCGGATCTTTAAATGGAGTGTCCTCTTCCCAGT
TTTCGCAATCCACATCGGCCAGATCGTTATTCAGTAAGTAATCCAATTCGGCTAAGCGGCTGTCTAAGCT
ATTCGTATAGGGACAATCCGATATGTCGATGGAGTGAAAGAGCCTGATGCACTCCGCATACAGCTCGATA
ATCTTTTCAGGGCTTTGTTCATCTTCATACTCTTCCGAGCAAAGGACGCCATCGGCCTCACTCATGAGCA
GATTGCTCCAGCCATCATGCCGTTCAAAGTGCAGGACCTTTGGAACAGGCAGCTTTCCTTCCAGCCATAG
CATCATGTCCTTTTCCCGTTCCACATCATAGGTGGTCCCTTTATACCGGCTGTCCGTCATTTTTAAATAT
AGGTTTTCATTTTCTCCCACCAGCTTATATACCTTAGCAGGAGACATTCCTTCCGTATCTTTTGCGCAGC
GGTATTTTTCGATCAGTTTTTTCAATTCCGGTGATATTCTCATTTTAGCCATACTCTTCCTTTTTCAATA
TTATTGAAGCATTTATCAAGGTTATTGTCTCATGAGCGGATACATATTTGAATGTATTTAGAAAAATAAA
CAAATAGGGGTTCCGCGCACGAATTGGCCAGCGCTGCCATTTTTGGGGTGAGGCCGTTCGCGGCCGAGGG
GCGCAGCCCCTGGGGGGATGGGAGCTCGGTGCCTTGATGTGGGCGCCGGCGGTCGAGTGGCGACGGCGCG
GCTTGTCCGCGCCCTGGTAGATTGCCTGGCCGTAGGCCAGCCATTTTTGAGCGGCCAGCGGCCGCGATAG
GCCGACGCGAAGCGGCGGGGCGTAGGGAGCGCAGCGACCGAAGGGTAGGCGCTTTTTGCAGCTCTTCGGC
TGTGCGCTGGCCAGACAGTTATGCACAGGCCAGGCGGGTTTTAAGAGTTTTAATAAGTTTTAAAGAGTTT
TAGGCGGAAAAATCGCCTTTTTTCTCTTTTATATCAGTCACTTACATGTGTGACCGGTTCCCAATGTACG
GCTTTGGGTTCCCAATGTACGGGTTCCGGTTCCCAATGTACGGCTTTGGGTTCCCAATGTACGTGCTATC
CACAGGAAAGAAGCTTTTTCGACCTTTTTCCCCTGCTAGGGCAATTTGCCCTAGCATCTGCTCCGTACAT
TAGGAACCGGCGGATGCTTCGCCCTCGATCAGGTTGCGGTAGCGCATGACTAGGATCGGGCCAGCCTGCC
CCGCCTCCTCCTTCAAATCGTACTCCGGCAGGTCATTTGACCCGATCAGCTTGCGCACGGTGAAACAGAA
CTTCTTGAACTCTCCGGCGCTGCCACTGCGTTCGTAGATCGTCTTGAACAACCATCTGGCTTCTGCCTTG
CCTGCGGCGCGGCGTGCCAGGCGGTAGAGAAAACGGCCGATGCCGGGATCGATCAAAAAGTAATCGGGGT
GAACCGTCAGCACGTCCGGGTTCTTGCCTTCTGTGATCTCGCGGTACATCCAATCAGCTAGCTCGATCTC
GATGTACTCCGGCCGCCCGGTTTCGCTCTTTACGATCTTGTAGCGGCTAATCAAGGCTTCACCCTCGGAT
ACCGTCACCAGGCGGCCGTTCTTGGCCTTCTTCGTACGCTGCATGGCAACGTGCGTGGTGTTTAACCGAA
TGCAGGTTTCTACCAGGTCGTCTTTCTGCTTTCCGCCATCGGCTCGCCGGCAGAACTTGAGTACGTCCGC
AACGTGTGGACGGAACACGCGGCCGGGCTTGTCTCCCTTCCCTTCCCGGTATCGGTTCATGGATTCGGTT
AGATGGGAAACCGCCATCAGTACCAGGTCGTAATCCCACACACTGGCCATGCCGGCCGGCCCTGCGGAAA
CCTCTACGTGCCCGTCTGGAAGCTCGTAGCGGATCACCTCGCCAGCTCGTCGGTCACGCTTCGACAGACG
GAAAACGGCCACGTCCATGATGCTGCGACTATCGCGGGTGCCCACGTCATAGAGCATCGGAACGAAAAAA
TCTGGTTGCTCGTCGCCCTTGGGCGGCTTCCTAATCGACGACGCACCGGCTGCCGGCGGTTGCCGGGATT
CTTTGCGGATTCGATCAGCGGCCGCTTGCCACGATTCACCGGGGCGTGCTTCTGCCTCGATGCGTTGCCG
CTGGGCGGCCTGCGCGGCCTTCAACTTCTCCACCAGGTCATCACCCAGCGCCGCGCCGATTTGTACCGGG
CCGGATGGTTTGCGACCGCTCACGCCGATTCCTCGGGCTTGGGGGTTCCAGTGCCATTGCAGGGCCGGCA
GACAACCCAGCCGCTTACGCCTGGCCAACCGCCCGTTCCTCCACACATGGGGCATTCCACGGCGTCGGTG
CCTGGTTGTTCTTGATTTTCCATGCCGCCTCCTTTAGCCGCTAAAATTCATCTACTCATTTATTCATTTG
CTCATTTACTCTGGTAGCTGCGCGATGTATTCAGATAGCAGCTCGGTAATGGTCTTGCCTTGGCGTACCG
CGTACATCTTCAGCTTGGTGTGATCCTCCGCCGGCAACTGAAAGTTGACCCGCTTCATGGCTGGCGTGTC
TGCCAGGCTGGCCAACGTTGCAGCCTTGCTGCTGCGTGCGCTCGGACGGCCGGCACTTAGCGTGTTTGTG
CTTTTGCTCATTTTCTCTTTACCTCATTAACTCAAATGAGTTTTGATTTAATTTCAGCGGCCAGCGCCTG
GACCTCGCGGGCAGCGTCGCCCTCGGGTTCTGATTCAAGAACGGTTGTGCCGGCGGCGGCAGTGCCTGGG
TAGCTCACGCGCTGCGTGATACGGGACTCAAGAATGGGCAGCTCGTACCCGGCCAGCGCCTCGGCAACCT
CACCGCCGATGCGCGTGCCTTTGATCGCCCGCGACACGACAAAGGCCGCTTGTAGCCTTCCATCCGTGAC
CTCAATGCGCTGCTTAACCAGCTCCACCAGGTCGGCGGTGGCCCATATGTCGTAAGGGCTTGGCTGCACC
GGAATCAGCACGAAGTCGGCTGCCTTGATCGCGGACACAGCCAAGTCCGCCGCCTGGGGCGCTCCGTCGA
TCACTACGAAGTCGCGCCGGCCGATGGCCTTCACGTCGCGGTCAATCGTCGGGCGGTCGATGCCGACAAC
GGTTAGCGGTTGATCTTCCCGCACGGCCGCCCAATCGCGGGCACTGCCCTGGGGATCGGAATCGACTAAC
AGAACATCGGCCCCGGCGAGTTGCAGGGCGCGGGCTAGATGGGTTGCGATGGTCGTCTTGCCTGACCCGC
CTTTCTGGTTAAGTACAGCGATAACCTTCATGCGTTCCCCTTGCGTATTTGTTTATTTACTCATCGCATC
ATATACGCAGCGACCGCATGACGCAAGCTGTTTTACTCAAATACACATCACCTTTTTAGACGGCGGCGCT
CGGTTTCTTCAGCGGCCAAGCTGGCCGGCCAGGCCGCCAGCTTGGCATCAGACAAACCGGCCAGGATTTC
ATGCAGCCGCACGGCTGATGGGCTGCCTGTATCGAGTGGTGATTTTGTGCCGAGCTGCCGGTCGGGGAGC
TGTTGGCTGGCTGGTGGCAGGATATATTGTGGTGTAAACAAATTGACGCTTAGACAACTTAATAACACAT
TGCGGACGTTTTTAATGTACTGGGGTGGATGCAGTGGGCCCCACTCTGTGTGCCGAATTCGGATCCGGAG
AGCGGAGAATTAAGGGAGTCACGTTATGACCCCCGCCGATGACGCGGGACAAGCCGTTTTACGTTTGGAA
CTGACAGAACCGCAACGTTGAAGGAGCCACTCAGCCGCGGGTTTCTGGAGTTTAATGAGCTAAGCACATA
CGTCAGAAACCATTATTGCGCGTTCAAAAGTCGCCTAAGGTCACTATCAGCTAGCAAATATTTCTTGTCA
AAAATGCTCCACTGACGTTCCATAAATTCCCCTCGGTATCCAATTAGAGTCTCATATTCACTCTCAATCC
AAATAATCTGCACCGGATCTGGATCGTTTCGCATGATTGAACAAGATGGATTGCACGCAGGTTCTCCGGC
CGCTTGGGTGGAGAGGCTATTCGGCTATGACTGGGCACAACAGACAATCGGCTGCTCTGATGCCGCCGTG
TTCCGGCTGTCAGCGCAGGGGCGCCCGGTTCTTTTTGTCAAGACCGACCTGTCCGGTGCCCTGAATGAAC
TCCAGGACGAGGCAGCGCGGCTATCGTGGCTGGCCACGACGGGCGTTCCTTGCGCAGCTGTGCTCGACGT
TGTCACTGAAGCGGGAAGGGACTGGCTGCTATTGGGCGAAGTGCCGGGGCAGGATCTCCTGTCATCTCAC
CTTGCTCCTGCCGAGAAAGTATCCATCATGGCTGATGCAATGCGGCGGCTGCATACGCTTGATCCGGCTA
CCTGCCCATTCGACCACCAAGCGAAACATCGCATCGAGCGAGCACGTACTCGGATGGAAGCCGGTCTTGT
CGATCAGGATGATCTGGACGAAGAGCATCAGGGGCTCGCGCCAGCCGAACTGTTCGCCAGGCTCAAGGCG
CGTATGCCCGACGGCGAGGATCTCGTCGTGACTCATGGCGATGCCTGCTTGCCGAATATCATGGTGGAAA
ATGGCCGCTTTTCTGGATTCATCGACTGTGGCCGGCTGGGTGTGGCGGACCGCTATCAGGACATAGCGTT
GGCTACCCGTGATATTGCTGAAGAGCTTGGCGGCGAATGGGCTGACCGCTTCCTCGTGCTTTACGGTATC
GCCGCTCCCGATTCGCAGCGCATCGCCTTCTATCGCCTTCTTGACGAGTTCTTCTGAGCGGGTCTGGATC
TAGAGTCAAGCAGATCGTTCAAACATTTGGCAATAAAGTTTCTTAAGATTGAATCCTGTTGCCGGTCTTG
CGATGATTATCATATAATTTCTGTTGAATTACGTTAAGCATGTAATAATTAACATGTAATGCATGACGTT
ATTTATGAGATGGGTTTTTATGATTAGAGTCCCGCAATTATACATTTAATACGCGATAGAAAACAAAATA
TAGCGCGCAAACTAGGATAAATTATCGCGCGCGGTGTCATCTATGTTACTAGATCGACGCTGCAAGAATT
CAAGCTTGGAGGAATTCCAATCCCACAAAAATCTGAGCTTAACAGCACAGTTGCTCCTCTCAGAGCAGAA
TCGGGTATTCAACACCCTCATATCAACTACTACGTTGTGTATAACGGTCCACATGCCGGTATATACGATG
ACTGGGGTTGTACAAAGGCGGCAACAAACGGCGTTCCCGGAGTTGCACACAAGAAATTTGCCACTATTAC
AGAGGCAAGAGCAGCAGCTGACGCGTACACAACAAGTCAGCAAACAGACAGGTTGAACTTCATCCCCAAA
GGAGAAGCTCAACTCAAGCCCAAGAGCTTTGCTAAGGCCCTAACAAGCCCACCAAAGCAAAAAGCCCACT
GGCTCACGCTAGGAACCAAAAGGCCCAGCAGTGATCCAGCCCCAAAAGAGATCTCCTTTGCCCCGGAGAT
TACAATGGACGATTTCCTCTATCTTTACGATCTAGGAAGGAAGTTCGAAGGTGAAGGTGACGACACTATG
TTCACCACTGATAATGAGAAGGTTAGCCTCTTCAATTTCAGAAAGAATGCTGACCCACAGATGGTTAGAG
AGGCCTACGCAGCAAGTCTCATCAAGACGATCTACCCGAGTAACAATCTCCAGGAGATCAAATACCTTCC
CAAGAAGGTTAAAGATGCAGTCAAAAGATTCAGGACTAATTGCATCAAGAACACAGAGAAAGACATATTT
CTCAAGATCAGAAGTACTATTCCAGTATGGACGATTCAAGGCTTGCTTCATAAACCAAGGCAAGTAATAG
AGATTGGAGTCTCTAAAAAGGTAGTTCCTACTGAATCTAAGGCCATGCATGGAGTCTAAGATTCAAATCG
AGGATCTAACAGAACTCGCCGTCAAGACTGGCGAACAGTTCATACAGAGTCTTTTACGACTCAATGACAA
GAAGAAAATCTTCGTCAACATGGTGGAGCACGACACTCTGGTCTACTCCAAAAATGTCAAAGATACAGTC
TCAGAAGATCAAAGGGCTATTGAGACTTTTCAACAAAGGATAATTTCGGGAAACCTCCTCGGATTCCATT
GCCCAGCTATCTGTCACTTCATCGAAAGGACAGTAGAAAAGGAAGGTGGCTCCTACAAATGCCATCATTG
CGATAAAGGAAAGGCTATCATTCAAGATCTCTCTGCCGACAGTGGTCCCAAAGATGGACCCCCACCCACG
AGGAGCATCGTGGAAAAAGAAGAGGTTCCAACCACGTCTACAAAGCAAGTGGATTGATGTGACATCTCCA
CTGACGTAAGGGATGACGCACAATCCCACTATCCTTCGCAAGACCCTTCCTCTATATAAGGAAGTTCATT
TCATTTGGAGAGGACACGCTCGAGTATAAGAGCTCATTTTTACAACAATTACCAACAACAACAAACAACA
AACAACATTACAATTACATTTACAATTATCGATACAATGGTTGATGCTGTTGTTACAGTTTTTCTTGAAA
AGCTTCTTCATGTTGAAACTGAAGAATCTAGATTTTTGACTAAGTATAGACAACAGTTCGAGAAGCTTAA
GAACGAACTTCTTTTCATGCAGTCTTTCCTTAAGGACGCTGAAAGACTTAAAAGAAAGAATAACACTTTG
AAGGGTGTGATGTCTTGCCTTAGGGACTTGATCTTCGAGGCTGAGGAGATCTTGGAGGATTGCCAGAACC
AGTCTGCTGACTCTGATAGAGCTACTACTTGCTTCCACCCTAAGAGGTTGTCTCTTAGGCACCAGACTGG
AAAGTGTCTTGCAAAGATTAATGATAGGATTTCTGAAATTAAGCAGAATATTTCTACATATCTTGGTGTG
CCTCTTTTGGAGGAGGGTTCTATGGAGGCTCACAATAACCTTATGTCTAGATGGACATCTTCCCTTTATG
ACCACACTCAGGTAGTTGGTTTGGAAGGTGACACTGAGAAGATAAAGGATTGGCTATTTGAAGCAAGAGA
TGGTTTACTTACCATTGCATTTGTGGGTATGGGAGGACTTGGTAAAACCACTCTTGCTCAGAAAGTTTTC
AATGACAAAAGGGTGGAGGATCACTTGGAGAGGAGGATTTGGGTGTCTGTTTCTCAAACATTTACTGAGG
AACAAGTCATGAGAAGCATATTGAGGAGTTTAGGAGATGCATGTGTTGGTGATGACCAGTGTGAACTGTT
AAGAAAAATAAACCAGTACCTTTTGGGAAAGAGGTTTTTGATTGTTATGGATGATGTTTGGAGCTGGGAC
AATGCCTGGTGGCAAAAAATCTATACTGGACTGCCCAAAGGAAATGGGAGCACTGTTATTGTAACAACGA
GAAATGAGCTAGTCGCTCGCAAGATGGGAGTTACAGAAGCAAGAATACATTGGCCAAAATTCCTCAATGA
GCACTACAGTTGGTTACTATTCCGGAAGATTGCATTTGCAGGAAGTGCAGGTGAATGCCATTTCCCCGAG
TTGGAGGACGTGGGAAAGGAGATTGTGGAAAAATGCAAGGGACTTCCTTTAGCAATCAAAGCAGTAGGAG
GAGTGATGCTTTGCAAGCCATCTTACTATCACGAATGGAGGCGTATTTCAAATCATTTCCGTGATGAATT
GAAAGAAAATGATGACTCAGTGATGGCCTCACTACAGTTGAGCTATGATGAACTCCCTCCTTACTTGAAA
TCCTGTTTCCTCTGTTTTTCACTCTTTCCTGAGGATTGTGTCATACCAAAAGACCAACTGATCCGTTGGT
GGATTGGAGAAGGTTTCATACCTCTGAGAAGTGGTAGGTTATCGACTGAAGTGGGAGAAGATTGTTTCTC
ACAACTATCCAATCGGTGTTTGATAGAAGTTGTTGATAAGGCTTACAATGGTGTGATCCACACATGCAAA
ATGCATGTTATGGTTCGTGACTTGGTGATCAAATTAGCCGAGGATGATGCATTTTTCACCCCAGCTGATG
CAACTTGTCGGCATTTGGGTATTAAGAGTGAGATGAATTGGAAGCAACTATTGAGCAATCAAAAATTACG
AGCACTGCTAACAACCACCAAGAGTGGTGAAGTTAACAAAATCCATTCCGACATTGCCAAGAAGCTGTGC
AAGAGTCGACACCTCCAAGTATTGGATCTGTCAAAATCAATTTTCGATGTGCCTCTTTCAAGTTTGTTGG
AAGGAATTGGATCTGCTAAGCAGCTCACTTATCTCAGTTTAAGCAATACACATCCAATGATTGGAGTTCC
AGCTTCCATATCCAAGCTTGAAAAATTACAGATTTTGGATTTCAGCTATTGCCAAAATATGAAAATGCTC
CCCTCTTGCGTTCTGACATTTGAGGAACTTGCTGTTTTGGATGTGAACAACTGTGGTTCCCTTGAGTACC
TTCCAAAAGGATTAAGTAGGCTTTCCAATCTTCAAGTATTGCTTGGGTTTAAGCCTGCAAAATTAAGCCA
ACCAGGAGGTTGTCGTATTGCTGAGCTCAGAAGCCTGACTCGACTCAGAACTCTCAGTTTAAGACTAACC
GAAAATGAGGAGATTGGAGACGATGAGGGGAACGCACTGGTAGATCTCCAAGAACTTCAATTTTTAACAA
TAAGTTGCTTTGGCAGTCAAGATAATGGACTTGCGACAAAACTTGGTAGACTTTATCCTCCACGACAACT
CCACGAGCTGATTCTCAAATTTTATCCAAGTAAGACAAGTCCTGAATGGCTTAACCCCAATCTCTCCCCC
ATGTTGCGATATTTATCAATCATCTCTGGTGATATTACACAAATGCACGAGAACTTCTGGGGTGATGGTA
GTACTGCTTGGAAAATTGAGGGCTTAATGTTGGAATCTTTATCGGATTTGAGATTGGAATGGTCAGCAAT
GCATCAAGTCATGCCTTCGTTAAGAATACTCAAGGTTAGCTGGTGCCCTGAGTTGGAGTCATTTCCAATT
GAAGATGCAGGGTTTAGAGGGGGTCTATGGAAGAAGGAAGAACATAGGAACGGTTCGATGGTGAGCAAGG
GCGAGGAGCTGTTCACCGGGGTGGTGCCCATCCTGGTCGAGCTGGACGGCGACGTAAACGGCCACAAGTT
CAGCGTGTCCGGCGAGGGCGAGGGCGATGCCACCTACGGCAAGCTGACCCTGAAGTTCATCTGCACCACC
GGCAAGCTGCCCGTGCCCTGGCCCACCCTCGTGACCACCCTGACCTACGGCGTGCAGTGCTTCAGCCGCT
ACCCCGACCACATGAAGCAGCACGACTTCTTCAAGTCCGCCATGCCCGAAGGCTACGTCCAGGAGCGCAC
CATCTTCTTCAAGGACGACGGCAACTACAAGACCCGCGCCGAGGTGAAGTTCGAGGGCGACACCCTGGTG
AACAGCATCGAGCTGAAGGGCATCGACTTCAAGGAGGACGGCAACATCCTGGGGCACAAGCTGGAGTACA
ACTACAACAGCCACAACGTCTATATCATGGCCGACAAGCAGAAGAACGGCATCAAGGTGAACTTCAAGAT
CCGCCACAACATCGAGGACGGCAGCGTGCAGCTCGCCGACCACTACCAGCAGAACACCCCCATCGGCGAC
GGCCCCGTGCTGCTGCCCGACAACCACTACCTGAGCACCCAGTCCGCCCTGAGCAAAGACCCCAACGAGA
AGCGCGATCACATGGTCCTGCTGGAGTTCGTGACCGCCGCCGGGATCACTCTCGGCATGGACGAGCTGTA
CAAGTGAGCTTGTCCTGCTTTAATGAGATATGCGAGAAGCCTATGATCGCATGATATTTGCTTTCAATTC
TGTTGTGCACGTTGTAAAAAACCTGAGCATGTGTAGCTCAGATCCTTACCGCCGGTTTCGGTTCATTCTA
ATGAATATATCACCCGTTACTATCGTATTTTTATGAATAATATTCTCCGTTCAATTTACTGATTGTACCC
TACTACTTATATGTACAATATTAAAATGAAAACAATATATTGTGCTGAATAGGTTTATAGCGACATCTAT
GATAGAGCGCCACAATAACAAACAATTGCGTTTTATTATTACAAATCCAATTTTAAAAAAAGCGGCAGAA
CCGGTCAAACCTAAAAGACTGATTACATAAATCTTATTCAAATTTCAAAAGTGCCCCAGGGGCTAGTATC
TACGACACACCGAGCGGCGAACTAATAACGCTCACTGAAGGGAACTCCGGTTCCCCGCCGGCGCGCATGG
GTGAGATTCCTTGAAGTTGAGTATTGGCCGTCCGCTCTACCGAAAGTTACGGGCACCATTCAACCCGGTC
CAGCACGGCGGCCGGGTAACCGACTTGCTGCCCCGAGAATTATGCAGCATTTTTTTGGTGTATGTGGGCC
CCAAATGAAGTGCAGGTCAAACCTTGACAGTGACGACAAATCGTTGGGCGGGTCCAGGGCGAATTTTGCG
ACAACATGTCGAGGCTCAGCAGGACCGCTACTAGAGGATGCACATGTGACCGA
Features (pLannotate 1.2.2; 19 found; start..end, strand, type, name):
     32..56      +  misc_feature   RB T-DNA repeat: right border repeat from nopaline C58 T-DNA
    179..767     -  rep_origin     ori: high-copy-number ColE1/pMB1/pBR322/pUC origin of replication
    938..1732    -  CDS            KanR: aminoglycoside phosphotransferase; aphA-3; confers resistance to kanamycin
   1733..1837    -  promoter       AmpR promoter: bla
   1854..1914    -  rep_origin     oriV (fragment): incP origin of replication
   2120..2314    -  rep_origin     pVS1 oriV: origin of replication for the Pseudomonas plasmid pVS1 (Heeb et al., 2000)
   2380..3453    -  CDS            pVS1 RepA: replication protein from the Pseudomonas plasmid pVS1 (Heeb et al., 2000)
   3882..4511    -  CDS            pVS1 StaA: stability protein from the Pseudomonas plasmid pVS1 (Heeb et al., 2000)
   4775..4799    +  misc_feature   LB T-DNA repeat: left border repeat from nopaline C58 T-DNA
   5009..5192    +  promoter       NOS promoter: nopaline synthase promoter NOS promoter
   5213..6004    +  CDS            neo: KKA2_KLEPN - Also known as kan, nptII. Experimental evidence at protein level: Swiss-Prot protein existence level 1. Resistance to kanamycin, neomycin, paromomycin, ribostamycin, butirosin and gentamicin B. From Klebsiella pneumoniae.
   6033..6285    +  terminator     NOS terminator: nopaline synthase terminator and poly(A) signal
   6311..7117    +  CDS            IBMP_CAMVB (fragment): Experimental evidence at protein level: Swiss-Prot protein existence level 1. Enhances the ribosomal termination-reinitiation event leading to the translation of major open reading frames on the polycistronic viral RNAs. From Cauliflower mosaic virus (strain Bari 1) (CaMV).
   7301..7646    +  promoter       CaMV 35S promoter: strong constitutive promoter from cauliflower mosaic virus
   7598..7644    +  promoter       minimal CaMV 35S promoter: minimal 35S promoter from cauliflower mosaic virus
   7675..7728    +  misc_feature   TMV Ω: translational enhancer from the tobacco mosaic virus 5'-leader sequence (Gallie et al., 1988)
   7737..10256   +  CDS            RPP13L4: R13L4_ARATH - Also known as ZAR1 From Arabidopsis thaliana (Mouse-ear cress).
  10278..10997   +  CDS            EBFP: enhanced blue variant of GFP mammalian codon-optimized
  11005..11712   +  terminator     OCS terminator: octopine synthase terminator
