[The description below was written by a language model from this plasmid's Addgene catalogue record and pLannotate feature annotations shown in this document.]
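Description:
pZA68 is a binary T-DNA vector for Agrobacterium-mediated gene expression in plants, built on the pICH86988 backbone. In E. coli it replicates from a high-copy ColE1/pUC-type origin. The pVS1 origin with its RepA replication protein and StaA stability protein supports maintenance in Agrobacterium, and a small fragment of an incP oriV is also annotated. Bacterial selection is by kanamycin, through an aphA-3 aminoglycoside phosphotransferase driven by the bla promoter.

Two cassettes lie between the nopaline-type left and right border repeats. The first is a plant selection marker, nptII (neo) under the NOS promoter and NOS terminator, which provides kanamycin resistance in plant cells. The second is the payload. A CaMV 35S promoter is followed by the TMV Ω translational enhancer, then a synthetic Nicotiana benthamiana ZAR1 coding sequence (NbZAR1syn) fused at its C terminus to eGFP, and the cassette ends with the octopine synthase terminator. The upstream region annotated as a CaMV protein fragment probably reflects the extended 35S promoter sequence rather than an intended coding region. The automated annotation labels the ZAR1 ORF by its Arabidopsis homologue (RPP13L4) and calls the fluorescent protein EBFP, a closely related GFP variant. The catalogue entry identifies them as the N. benthamiana gene and eGFP.

The insert carries two substitutions, L17E and D481V, but the record does not describe their effects. It also does not give the cloning sites, although the "GG" prefix in the insert name suggests Golden Gate assembly. The stated purpose is in planta expression, and the associated publication describes a vector toolkit for studying the ZAR1 resistosome in N. benthamiana.
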