Addgene plasmid #174781: pZA68
Purpose: In planta gene expression
Depositing lab: Sophien Kamoun. Depositing organization: Sainsbury Laboratory, Norwich. Publication: A vector system for fast-forward studies of the HOPZ-ACTIVATED RESISTANCE1 (ZAR1) resistosome in the model plant Nicotiana benthamiana. Harant A, Pai H, Sakai T, Kamoun S, Adachi H. Plant Physiol. 2022 Jan 20;188(1):70-80. doi: 10.1093/plphys/kiab471. PubMed 34633454.
Backbone
  Vector backbone: pICH86988
  Backbone manufacturer: https://www.addgene.org/48076/
  Vector type: Plant Expression
Growth in bacteria
  Bacterial resistance: Kanamycin, 50 μg/mL
  Growth temperature: 37°C
  Growth strain: DH5alpha
  Copy number: High Copy
Gene/Insert
  Gene/Insert name: GG_NbZAR1syn-L17E/D481V-eGFP, Kmr plant selection marker
  Species: N. benthamiana
  Mutation: L17E/D481V
  Tag / fusion protein: eGFP (C terminal on insert)
  Cloning method: Restriction Enzyme; 5′ cloning site unknown (unknown if destroyed)
Terms and licenses: Academic/Nonprofit Terms; Industry Terms: Not Available to Industry
How to cite: pZA68 was a gift from Sophien Kamoun (Addgene plasmid # 174781 ; http://n2t.net/addgene:174781 ; RRID:Addgene_174781)
